>Addgene plasmid #134568 | YFP-tTA-ER-C3 | addgene full sequence | sequence record 263908 | Addgene NGS Result
CATGTTCTTTCCTGCGTTATCCCCTGATTCTGTGGATAACCGTATTACCGCCATGCATTAGTTATTACTG
TGGAATGTGTGTCAGTTAGGGTGTGGAAAGTCCCCAGGCTCCCCAGCAGGCAGAAGTATGCAAAGCATGC
ATCTCAATTAGTCAGCAACCAGGTGTGGAAAGTCCCCAGGCTCCCCAGCAGGCAGAAGTATGCAAAGCAT
GCATCTCAATTAGTCAGCAACCATAGTCCCGCCCCTAACTCCGCCCATCCCGCCCCTAACTCCGCCCAGT
TCCGCCCATTCTCCGCCCCATGGCTGACTAATTTTTTTTATTTATGCAGAGGCCGAGGCCGCCTCGGCCT
CTGAGCTATTCCAGAAGTAGTGAGGAGGCTTTTTTGGAGGCCTAGGCTTTTGCAAAAAGCTAGCGCTACC
GGTCGCCACCATGGTGAGCAAGGGCGAGGAGCTGTTCACCGGGGTGGTGCCCATCCTGGTCGAGCTGGAC
GGCGACGTAAACGGCCACAAGTTCAGCGTGTCCGGCGAGGGCGAGGGCGATGCCACCTACGGCAAGCTGA
CCCTGAAGTTCATCTGCACCACCGGCAAGCTGCCCGTGCCCTGGCCCACCCTCGTGACCACCTTCGGCTA
CGGCCTGCAGTGCTTCGCCCGCTACCCCGACCACATGAAGCAGCACGACTTCTTCAAGTCCGCCATGCCC
GAAGGCTACGTCCAGGAGCGCACCATCTTCTTCAAGGACGACGGCAACTACAAGACCCGCGCCGAGGTGA
AGTTCGAGGGCGACACCCTGGTGAACCGCATCGAGCTGAAGGGCATCGACTTCAAGGAGGACGGCAACAT
CCTGGGGCACAAGCTGGAGTACAACTACAACAGCCACAACGTCTATATCATGGCCGACAAGCAGAAGAAC
GGCATCAAGGTGAACTTCAAGATCCGCCACAACATCGAGGACGGCAGCGTGCAGCTCGCCGACCACTACC
AGCAGAACACCCCCATCGGCGACGGCCCCGTGCTGCTGCCCGACAACCACTACCTGAGCTACCAGTCCGC
CCTGAGCAAAGACCCCAACGAGAAGCGCGATCACATGGTCCTGCTGGAGTTCGTGACCGCCGCCGGGATC
ACTCTCGGCATGGACGAGCTGTACAAGTACTCAGATCTCGAGCTCAAGCTTCGAATTCTGCAGTCGACGG
TACCCATGGCATCTAGATTAGATAAAAGTAAAGTGATTAACAGCGCATTAGAGCTGCTTAATGAGGTCGG
AATCGAAGGTTTAACAACCCGTAAACTCGCCCAGAAGCTAGGTGTAGAGCAGCCTACATTGTATTGGCAT
GTAAAAAATAAGCGGGCTTTGCTCGACGCCTTAGCCATTGAGATGTTAGATAGGCACCATACTCACTTTT
GCCCTTTAGAAGGGGAAAGCTGGCAAGATTTTTTACGTAATAACGCTAAAAGTTTTAGATGTGCTTTACT
AAGTCATCGCGATGGAGCAAAAGTACATTTAGGTACACGGCCTACAGAAAAACAGTATGAAACTCTCGAA
AATCAATTAGCCTTTTTATGCCAACAAGGTTTTTCACTAGAGAATGCATTATATGCACTCAGCGCTGTGG
GGCATTTTACTTTAGGTTGCGTATTGGAAGATCAAGAGCATCAAGTCGCTAAAGAAGAAAGGGAAACACC
TACTACTGATAGTATGCCGCCATTATTACGACAAGCTATCGAATTATTTGATCACCAAGGTGCAGAGCCA
GCCTTCTTATTCGGCCTTGAATTGATCATATGCGGATTAGAAAAACAACTTAAATGTGAAAGTGGGTCCG
CGTACAGCCGCGCGCGTACGAAAAACAATTACGGGTCTACCATCGAGGGCCTGCTCGATCTCCCGGACGA
CGACGCCCCCGAAGAGGCGGGGCTGGCGGCTCCGCGCCTGTCCTTTCTCCCCGCGGGACACACGCGCAGA
CTGTCGACGGCCCCCCCGACCGATGTCAGCCTGGGGGACGAGCTCCACTTAGACGGCGAGGACGTGGCGA
TGGCGCATGCCGACGCGCTAGACGATTTCGATCTGGACATGTTGGGGGACGGGGATTCCCCGGGTCCGGG
ATTTACCCCCCACGACTCCGCCCCCTACGGCGCTCTGGATATGGCCGACTTCGAGTTTGAGCAGATGTTT
ACCGATGCCCTTGGAATTGACGAGTACGGTGGGCCGAATTCCGATCCATCTGCTGGAGACATGAGAGCTG
CCAACCTTTGGCCAAGCCCGCTCATGATCAAACGCTCTAAGAAGAACAGCCTGGCCTTGTCCCTGACGGC
CGACCAGATGGTCAGTGCCTTGTTGGATGCTGAGCCCCCCATACTCTATTCCGAGTATGATCCTACCAGA
CCCTTCAGTGAAGCTTCGATGATGGGCTTACTGACCAACCTGGCAGACAGGGAGCTGGTTCACATGATCA
ACTGGGCGAAGAGGGTGCCAGGCTTTGTGGATTTGACCCTCCATGATCAGGTCCACCTTCTAGAATGTGC
CTGGCTAGAGATCCTGATGATTGGTCTCGTCTGGCGCTCCATGGAGCACCCAGTGAAGCTACTGTTTGCT
CCTAACTTGCTCTTGGACAGGAACCAGGGAAAATGTGTAGAGGGCATGGTGGAGATCTTCGACATGCTGC
TGGCTACATCATCTCGGTTCCGCATGATGAATCTGCAGGGAGAGGAGTTTGTGTGCCTCAAATCTATTAT
TTTGCTTAATTCTGGAGTGTACACATTTCTGTCCAGCACCCTGAAGTCTCTGGAAGAGAAGGACCATATC
CACCGAGTCCTGGACAAGATCACAGACACTTTGATCCACCTGATGGCCAAGGCAGGCCTGACCCTGCAGC
AGCAGCACCAGCGGCTGGCCCAGCTCCTCCTCATCCTCTCCCACATCAGGCACATGAGTAACAAAGGCAT
GGAGCATCTGTACAGCATGAAGTGCAAGAACGTGGTGCCCCTCTATGACCTGCTGCTGGAGATGCTGGAC
GCCCACCGCCTACATGCGCCCACTAGCCGTGGAGGGGCATCCGTGGAGGAGACGGACCAAAGCCACTTGG
CCACTGCGGGCTCTACTTCATCGCATTCCTTGCAAAAGTATTACATCACGGGGGAGGCAGAGGGTTTCCC
TGCCACAGTCCGGGCCCGGGATCCACCGGATCTAGATAACTGATCATAATCAGCCATACCACATTTGTAG
AGGTTTTACTTGCTTTAAAAAACCTCCCACACCTCCCCCTGAACCTGAAACATAAAATGAATGCAATTGT
TGTTGTTAACTTGTTTATTGCAGCTTATAATGGTTACAAATAAAGCAATAGCATCACAAATTTCACAAAT
AAAGCATTTTTTTCACTGCATTCTAGTTGTGGTTTGTCCAAACTCATCAATGTATCTTAAGGCGTAAATT
GTAAGCGTTAATATTTTGTTAAAATTCGCGTTAAATTTTTGTTAAATCAGCTCATTTTTTAACCAATAGG
CCGAAATCGGCAAAATCCCTTATAAATCAAAAGAATAGACCGAGATAGGGT
[37 nt withheld, positions 3552-3588]
AAAGAACGTGGACTCCAACGTCAAAGG
[49 nt withheld, positions 3616-3664]
T
[91 nt withheld, positions 3666-3756]
G
[124 nt withheld, positions 3758-3881]
CAGGTGGCACTTTTCGGGGAAATGTGCGCGGAACCCCTATTTGTTTATTTTTCTAAATACATTCAAATAT
GTATCCGCTCATGAGACAATAACCCTGATAAATGCTTCAATAATATTGAAAAAGGAAGAGTCCTGAGGCG
GAAAGAACCAGCTGTGGAATGTGTGTCAGTTAGGGTGTGGAAAGTCCCCAGGCTCCCCAGCAGGCAGAAG
TATGCAAAGCATGCATCTCAATTAGTCAGCAACCAGGTGTGGAAAGTCCCCAGGCTCCCCAGCAGGCAGA
AGTATGCAAAGCATGCATCTCAATTAGTCAGCAACCATAGTCCCGCCCCTAACTCCGCCCATCCCGCCCC
TAACTCCGCCCAGTTCCGCCCATTCTCCGCCCCATGGCTGACTAATTTTTTTTATTTATGCAGAGGCCGA
GGCCGCCTCGGCCTCTGAGCTATTCCAGAAGTAGTGAGGAGGCTTTTTTGGAGGCCTAGGCTTTTGCAAA
GATCGATCAAGAGACAGGATGAGGATCGTTTCGCATGATTGAACAAGATGGATTGCACGCAGGTTCTCCG
GCCGCTTGGGTGGAGAGGCTATTCGGCTATGACTGGGCACAACAGACAATCGGCTGCTCTGATGCCGCCG
TGTTCCGGCTGTCAGCGCAGGGGCGCCCGGTTCTTTTTGTCAAGACCGACCTGTCCGGTGCCCTGAATGA
ACTGCAAGACGAGGCAGCGCGGCTATCGTGGCTGGCCACGACGGGCGTTCCTTGCGCAGCTGTGCTCGAC
GTTGTCACTGAAGCGGGAAGGGACTGGCTGCTATTGGGCGAAGTGCCGGGGCAGGATCTCCTGTCATCTC
ACCTTGCTCCTGCCGAGAAAGTATCCATCATGGCTGATGCAATGCGGCGGCTGCATACGCTTGATCCGGC
TACCTGCCCATTCGACCACCAAGCGAAACATCGCATCGAGCGAGCACGTACTCGGATGGAAGCCGGTCTT
GTCGATCAGGATGATCTGGACGAAGAGCATCAGGGGCTCGCGCCAGCCGAACTGTTCGCCAGGCTCAAGG
CGAGCATGCCCGACGGCGAGGATCTCGTCGTGACCCATGGCGATGCCTGCTTGCCGAATATCATGGTGGA
AAATGGCCGCTTTTCTGGATTCATCGACTGTGGCCGGCTGGGTGTGGCGGACCGCTATCAGGACATAGCG
TTGGCTACCCGTGATATTGCTGAAGAGCTTGGCGGCGAATGGGCTGACCGCTTCCTCGTGCTTTACGGTA
TCGCCGCTCCCGATTCGCAGCGCATCGCCTTCTATCGCCTTCTTGACGAGTTCTTCTGAGCGGGACTCTG
GGGTTCGAAATGACCGACCAAGCGACGCCCAACCTGCCATCACGAGATTTCGATTCCACCGCCGCCTTCT
ATGAAAGGTTGGGCTTCGGAATCGTTTTCCGGGACGCCGGCTGGATGATCCTCCAGCGCGGGGATCTCAT
GCTGGAGTTCTTCGCCCACCCTAGGGGGAGGCTAACTGAAACACGGAAGGAGACAATACCGGAAGGAACC
CGCGCTATGACGGCAATAAAAAGACAGAATAAAACGCACGGTGTTGGGTCGTTTGTTCATAAACGCGGGG
TTCGGTCCCAGGGCTGGCACTCTGTCGATACCCCACCGAGACCCCATTGGGGCCAATACGCCCGCGTTTC
TTCCTTTTCCCCACCCCACCCCCCAAGTTCGGGTGAAGGCCCAGGGCTCGCAGCCAACGTCGGGGCGGCA
GGCCCTGCCATAGCCTCAGGTTACTCATATATACTTTAGATTGATTTAAAACTTCATTTTTAATTTAAAA
GGATCTAGGTGAAGATCCTTTTTGATAATCTCATGACCAAAATCCCTTAACGTGAGTTTTCGTTCCACTG
AGCGTCAGACCCCGTAGAAAAGATCAAAGGATCTTCTTGAGATCCTTTTTTTCTGCGCGTAATCTGCTGC
TTGCAAACAAAAAAACCACCGCTACCAGCGGTGGTTTGTTTGCCGGATCAAGAGCTACCAACTCTTTTTC
CGAAGGTAACTGGCTTCAGCAGAGCGCAGATACCAAATACTGTTCTTCTAGTGTAGCCGTAGTTAGGCCA
CCACTTCAAGAACTCTGTAGCACCGCCTACATACCTCGCTCTGCTAATCCTGTTACCAGTGGCTGCTGCC
AGTGGCGATAAGTCGTGTCTTACCGGGTTGGACTCAAGACGATAGTTACCGGATAAGGCGCAGCGGTCGG
GCTGAACGGGGGGTTCGTGCACACAGCCCAGCTTGGAGCGAACGACCTACACCGAACTGAGATACCTACA
GCGTGAGCTATGAGAAAGCGCCACGCTTCCCGAAGGGAGAAAGGCGGACAGGTATCCGGTAAGCGGCAGG
GTCGGAACAGGAGAGCGCACGAGGGAGCTTCCAGGGGGAAACGCCTGGTATCTTTATAGTCCTGTCGGGT
TTCGCCACCTCTGACTTGAGCGTCGATTTTTGTGATGCTCGTCAGGGGGGCGGAGCCTATGGAAAAACGC
CAGCAACGCGGCCTTTTTACGGTTCCTGGCCTTTTGCTGGCCTTTTGCTCA
Features (pLannotate 1.2.2; 18 found; start..end, strand, type, name):
      1..51      +  rep_origin     RSF ori (fragment): Plasmids containing the RSF 1030 origin of replication can be propagated in E. coli cells that contain additional plasmids with compatible origins.
     77..406     +  promoter       SV40 promoter: SV40 enhancer and early promoter
    431..1147    +  CDS            EYFP: EYFP is a basic (constitutively fluorescent) green/yellow fluorescent protein published in 1996, derived from Aequorea victoria. It is reported to be a very rapidly-maturing weak dimer with high acid sensitivity.
   1149..1194    +  misc_feature   MCS (fragment): multiple cloning site
   1202..1818    +  CDS            TetR (fragment): tetracycline repressor TetR; tetR from transposon Tn10; TetR binds to the tetracycline operator tetO to inhibit transcription. This inhibition can be relieved by adding tetracycline or doxycycline.
   1970..2203    +  CDS            VP16 AD: transcriptional activation domain of herpes simplex virus protein VP16 (Triezenberg et al., 1988; Cousens et al., 1989); UL48
   2222..3157    +  CDS            ERT2: mutated ligand-binding domain of the human estrogen receptor (Feil et al., 1997)
   3161..3179    +  misc_feature   MCS (fragment): multiple cloning site
   3191..3275    +  CDS            large T antigen (fragment): large T antigen from SV40 (simian virus 40)
   3298..3419    +  polyA_signal   SV40 poly(A) signal: SV40 polyadenylation signal
   3453..3881    -  rep_origin     f1 ori (sequence partly withheld): f1 bacteriophage origin of replication; arrow indicates direction of (+) strand synthesis
   3908..4012    +  promoter       AmpR promoter: bla
   4014..4371    +  promoter       SV40 promoter: SV40 enhancer and early promoter
   4406..5200    +  CDS            NeoR/KanR: aminoglycoside phosphotransferase from Tn5; aph(3')-II (or nptII); confers resistance to neomycin, kanamycin, and G418 (Geneticin®)
   5221..5373    +  CDS            ble (fragment): BLE_KLEPN - Experimental evidence at protein level: Swiss-Prot protein existence level 1. Binding protein with a strong affinity to the bleomycin family of antibiotics. Binds to CL990; an antimitotic-antibiotic compound. From Klebsiella pneumoniae.
   5432..5479    +  polyA_signal   HSV TK poly(A) signal: herpes simplex virus thymidine kinase polyadenylation signal (Cole and Stacy, 1985)
   5570..5586    -  polyA_signal   bGH poly(A) signal (fragment): bovine growth hormone polyadenylation signal
   5808..6396    +  rep_origin     ori: high-copy-number ColE1/pMB1/pBR322/pUC origin of replication
