[The description below was written by a language model from this plasmid's Addgene catalogue record and pLannotate feature annotations shown in this document.]
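Description:
YFP-tTA-ER-C3 is a mammalian expression plasmid built on the Clontech pEYFP-C3 backbone, encoding a three-part fusion of EYFP, the tetracycline-controlled transcriptional activator (tTA) and an estrogen receptor hormone-binding domain. The tTA-ER insert was cloned between the KpnI and ApaI sites of the multiple cloning site, placing it in frame downstream of the backbone's EYFP so that the fluorescent protein sits at the N terminus. The feature table shows the expected order: EYFP, residual MCS sequence, the Tn10 TetR DNA-binding moiety, the herpes simplex virus VP16 activation domain (together forming tTA), and then an estrogen receptor ligand-binding domain that the annotation software matches to the mutated ERT2 form, followed by an SV40 polyadenylation signal. The catalogue entry lists CMV as the promoter, but the automated annotation places an SV40 enhancer/early promoter immediately upstream of EYFP and detects no CMV element. This discrepancy cannot be resolved from the record.

The plasmid is propagated in E. coli at high copy from a ColE1/pUC-type origin and also carries an f1 origin. A single Tn5 NeoR/KanR gene, driven by tandem bacterial (bla) and SV40 promoters and terminated by an HSV TK poly(A) signal, gives kanamycin resistance in bacteria and G418 selection in mammalian cells.

Functionally, TetR targets the fusion to tetO-containing promoters, VP16 activates transcription, and the hormone-binding domain makes activity ligand-dependent, typically by holding the protein inactive until hormone is added. The YFP tag allows the activator to be visualised in living cells, consistent with the associated work on single-cell analysis of transcriptional activation dynamics.
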