Addgene plasmid #134568: YFP-tTA-ER-C3
Purpose: Expresses a YFP-tTA (tetracycline transcriptional activator)-ER (estrogen receptor hormone binding domain) fusion protein
Depositing lab: Susan Janicki. Publication: Single cell analysis of transcriptional activation dynamics. Rafalska-Metcalf IU, Powers SL, Joo LM, LeRoy G, Janicki SM. PLoS One. 2010 Apr 21;5(4):e10272. doi: 10.1371/journal.pone.0010272. PubMed 20422051.
Backbone
  Vector backbone: pEYFP-C3
  Backbone manufacturer: Clontech
  Backbone size w/o insert (bp): 4700
  Vector type: Mammalian Expression
  Selectable markers: Neomycin (select with G418)
Growth in bacteria
  Bacterial resistance: Kanamycin, 50 μg/mL
  Growth temperature: 37°C
  Growth strain: DH5alpha
  Copy number: High Copy
Gene/Insert
  Gene/Insert name: tTA-ER
  Species: Other
  Promoter: CMV
  Tag / fusion protein: YFP (N terminal on backbone)
  Cloning method: Restriction Enzyme; 5′ cloning site KpnI (not destroyed); 3′ cloning site ApaI (not destroyed)
  Sequencing primers: 5′ EGFP-C; 3′ SV40pA-R
Terms and licenses: Academic/Nonprofit Terms; Industry Terms: Not Available to Industry
How to cite: YFP-tTA-ER-C3 was a gift from Susan Janicki (Addgene plasmid # 134568 ; http://n2t.net/addgene:134568 ; RRID:Addgene_134568)
